Addgene plasmid #147382: pAc5.1B-EGFP-CeAIN2_254-400-DmGW182_1-634-dsRNAres_R
Purpose: Insect Expression of CeAIN2_254-400-DmGW182_1-634-dsRNAres
Depositing lab: Elisa Izaurralde. Depositing organization: Max Planck Institute for Developmental Biology. Publication: The interactions of GW182 proteins with PABP and deadenylases are required for both translational repression and degradation of miRNA targets. Huntzinger E, Kuzuoglu-Ozturk D, Braun JE, Eulalio A, Wohlbold L, Izaurralde E. Nucleic Acids Res. 2013 Jan;41(2):978-94. doi: 10.1093/nar/gks1078. Epub 2012 Nov 21. PubMed 23172285.
Backbone
  Vector backbone: Unknown
  Vector type: Insect Expression
Growth in bacteria
  Bacterial resistance: Ampicillin, 100 μg/mL
  Growth temperature: 37°C
  Growth strain: DH5alpha
  Copy number: Low Copy
Gene/Insert
  Gene/Insert name: CeAIN2_254-400-DmGW182_1-634-dsRNAres (alt name: CeAIN2)
  Species: D. melanogaster (fly), C. elegans (nematode)
  Mutation: Deletion of 2 AA (SD) at position 378-379 compared to the sequence given by NCBI: AF000196.1
  Entrez Gene: gw (a.k.a. Dmel_CG31992, CG11484, CG31992, CG9905, Dmel\CG31992, GQ182, GW, GW182, Gw, Gw182, anon-EST:Posey205, dGW182, gw182)
  Cloning method: Unknown
Terms and licenses: Academic/Nonprofit Terms; Industry Terms: Not Available to Industry
Depositor comments: Plasmids from this collection were made available to the research community and donated after the lab closed. Please note that the sequence provided by the depositing laboratory may be theoretical/predicted or based on Sanger sequencing results. There may be discrepancies between sequencing results obtained by Addgene and the depositor sequence. If an Addgene verified sequence is not available, please contact before placing your order to request that our lab fully sequence the plasmid.
How to cite: pAc5.1B-EGFP-CeAIN2_254-400-DmGW182_1-634-dsRNAres_R was a gift from Elisa Izaurralde (Addgene plasmid # 147382 ; http://n2t.net/addgene:147382 ; RRID:Addgene_147382)
