[The description below was written by a language model from this plasmid's Addgene catalogue record and pLannotate feature annotations shown in this document.]
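Description:
pAc5.1B-EGFP-CeAIN2_254-400-DmGW182_1-634-dsRNAres_R is an 8.4 kb insect-cell expression plasmid. The catalogue lists the backbone as unknown, although the name and the annotated parts point to a pAc5.1-type vector. It is propagated in E. coli through a ColE1/pUC-family origin and selected with ampicillin via the β-lactamase gene and its own promoter. The record lists it as low copy even though the origin is annotated as a high-copy type. A fragment of the tetracycline efflux gene and a short piece of SV40 large T antigen are also annotated; these look like non-functional backbone remnants.

Expression is driven by the constitutive Drosophila melanogaster actin 5C promoter, followed by an EGFP coding sequence placed upstream of the insert, which implies an N-terminal fluorescent fusion. The insert is a chimera joining residues 254–400 of Caenorhabditis elegans AIN-2 to residues 1–634 of Drosophila GW182 (gawky). The feature table annotates only the GW182 fragment, and the unannotated gap between EGFP and that fragment is where the AIN-2 segment would be expected to lie. The depositor notes a two-residue (SD) deletion at positions 378–379 relative to the reference sequence. A V5 epitope is annotated downstream, but the record does not state whether it is in frame and translated. An SV40 polyadenylation signal ends the unit.

The "dsRNAres" label indicates a coding sequence made resistant to dsRNA, which allows expression while the endogenous GW182 is depleted by RNAi. That fits complementation assays in fly cells examining GW182 domain function in miRNA-mediated translational repression and target degradation, the subject of the associated publication. The depositor sequence may be theoretical rather than fully verified.
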