Features (pLannotate 1.2.2; 10 found; start..end, strand, type, name):
     56..2568    +  promoter       Ac5 promoter: Drosophila melanogaster actin 5C promoter
   2588..3304    +  CDS            EGFP: EGFP is a basic (constitutively fluorescent) green fluorescent protein published in 1996, derived from Aequorea victoria. It is reported to be a rapidly-maturing weak dimer with moderate acid sensitivity.
   3758..5659    +  CDS            gw (fragment): GAWKY_DROME - Also known as GW182 From Drosophila melanogaster (Fruit fly).
   5685..5726    +  CDS            V5 tag: epitope tag from simian virus 5
   5826..5960    -  polyA_signal   SV40 poly(A) signal: SV40 polyadenylation signal
   5983..6067    -  CDS            large T antigen (fragment): large T antigen from SV40 (simian virus 40)
   6068..6538    +  CDS            TcR (fragment): tetracycline efflux protein; tet; confers resistance to tetracycline
   6582..7170    -  rep_origin     ori: high-copy-number ColE1/pMB1/pBR322/pUC origin of replication
   7341..8201    -  CDS            AmpR: β-lactamase; bla; confers resistance to ampicillin, carbenicillin, and related antibiotics
   8202..8306    -  promoter       AmpR promoter: bla
>Addgene plasmid #147382 | pAc5.1B-EGFP-CeAIN2_254-400-DmGW182_1-634-dsRNAres_R | depositor full sequence | sequence record 289829 | Full Sequence
CTTCAAGGAATTAATTCTATATTCTAAAAACACAAATGATACTTCTAAAAAAAATCATGAATGGCATCAA
CTCTGAATCAAATCTTTGCAGATGCACCTACTTCTCATTTCCACTGTCACATCATTTTTCCAGATCTCGC
TGCCTGTTATGTGGCCCACAAACCAAGACACGTTTTATGGCCATTAAAGCTGGCTGATCGTCGCCAAACA
CCAAATACATATCAATATGTACATTCGAGAAAGAAGCGATCAAAGAAGCGTCTTCGGGCGAGTAGGAGAA
TGCGGAGGAGAAGGAGAACGAGCTGATCTAGTATCTCTCCACAATCCAATGCCAACTGACCAACTGGCCA
TATTCGGAGCAATTTGAAGCCAATTTCCATCGCCTGGCGATCGCTCCATTCTTGGCTATATGTTTTTCAC
CGTTCCCGGGGCCATTTTCAAAGACTCGTCGGTAAGATAAGATTGTGTCACTCGCTGTCTCTCTTCATTT
GTCGAAGAATGCTGAGGAATTTCGCGATGACGTCGGCGAGTATTTTGAAGAATGAGAATAATTTGTATTT
ATACGAAAATCAGTTAGTGGAATTTTCTACAAAAACATGTTATCTATAGATAATTTTGTTGCAAAATATG
TTGACTATGACAAAGATTGTATGTATATACCTTTAATGTATTCTCATTTTCTTATGTATTTATAATGGCA
ATGATGATACTGATGATATTTTAAGATGATGCCAGACCACAGGCTGATTTCTGCGTCTTTTGCCGAACGC
AGTGCATGTGCGGTTGTTGTTTTTTGGAATAGTTTCAATTTTCGGACTGTCCGCTTTGATTTCAGTTTCT
TGGCTTATTCAAAAAGCAAAGTAAAGCCAAAAAAGCGAGATGGCAATACCAAATGCGGCAAAACGGTAGT
GGAAGGAAAGGGGTGCGGGGCAGCGGAAGGAAGGGTGGGGCGGGGCGTGGCGGGGTCTGTGGCTGGGCGC
GACGTCACCGACGTTGGAGCCACTCCTTTGACCATGTGTGCGTGTGTGTATTATTCGTGTCTCGCCACTC
GCCGGTTGTTTTTTTCTTTTTATCTCGCTCTCTCTAGCGCCATCTCGTACGCATGCTCAACGCACCGCAT
GTTGCCGTGTCCTTTATGCGTCATTTTGGCTCGAAATAGGCAATTATTTAAACAAAGATTAGTCAACGAA
AACGCTAAAATAAATAAGTCTACAATATGGTTACTTATTGCCATGTGTGTGCAGCCAACGATAGCAACAA
AAGCAACAACACAGTGGCTTTCCCTCTTTCACTTTTTGTTTGCAAGCGCGTGCGAGCAAGACGGCACGAC
CGGCAAACGCAATTACGCTGACAAAGAGCAGACGAAGTTTTGGCCGAAAAACATCAAGGCGCCTGATACG
AATGCATTTGCAATAACAATTGCGATATTTAATATTGTTTATGAAGCTGTTTGACTTCAAAACACACAAA
AAAAAAAATAAAACAAATTATTTGAAAGAGAATTAGGAATCGGACAGCTTATCGTTACGGGCTAACAGCA
CACCGAGACGAAATAGCTTACCTGACGTCACAGCCTCTGGAAGAACTGCCGCCAAGCAGAGAGAGAGAGA
AAAAGAGGGAGAGCAGCTTAGACCGCATGTGCTTGTGTGTGAGGCGTCTCTCTCTTCGTCTCCTGTTTGC
GCAAACGCATAGACTGCACTGAGAAAATCGATTACCTATTTTTTATGAATGAATATTTGCACTATTACTA
TTCAAAACTATTAAGATAGCAATCACATTCAATAGCCAAATACTATACCACCTGAGCGATGCAACGAAAT
GATCAATTTGAGCAAAAATGCTGCATATTTAGGACGGCATCATTATAGAAATGCTTCTTGCTGTGTACTT
TTCTCTCGTCTGGCAGCTGTTTCGCCGTTATTGTTAAAACCGGCTTAAGTTAGGTGTGTTTTCTACGACT
AGTGATGCCCCTACTAGAAGATGTGTGTTGCACAAATGTCCCTGAATAACCAATTTGAAGTGCAGATAGC
AGTAAACGTAAGCTAATATGAATATTATTTAACTGTAATGTTTTAATATCGCTGGACATTACTAATAAAC
CCACTATAAACACATGTACATATGTATGTTTTGGCATACAATGAGTAGTTGGGGAAAAAATGTGTAAAAG
CACCGTGACCATCACAGCATAAAGATAACCAGCTGAAGTATCGAATATGAGTAACCCCCAAATTGAATCA
CATGCCGCAACTGATAGGACCCATGGAAGTACACTCTTCATGGCGATATACAAGACACACACAAGCACGA
ACACCCAGTTGCGGAGGAAATTCTCCGTAAATGAAAACCCAATCGGCGAACAATTCATACCCATATATGG
TAAAAGTTTTGAACGCGACTTGAGAGCGGAGAGCATTGCGGCTGATAAGGTTTTAGCGCTAAGCGGGCTT
TATAAAACGGGCTGCGGGACCAGTTTTCATATCACTACCGTTTGAGTTCTTGTGCTGTGTGGATACTCCT
CCCGACACAAAGCCGCTCCATCAGCCAGCAGTCGTCTAATCCAGAGACCCCGGATCGGGGTACCAACATG
GTGAGCAAGGGCGAGGAGCTGTTCACCGGGGTGGTGCCCATCCTGGTCGAGCTGGACGGCGACGTAAACG
GCCACAAGTTCAGCGTGTCCGGCGAGGGCGAGGGCGATGCCACCTACGGCAAGCTGACCCTGAAGTTCAT
CTGCACCACCGGCAAGCTGCCCGTGCCCTGGCCCACCCTCGTGACCACCCTGACCTACGGCGTGCAGTGC
TTCAGCCGCTACCCCGACCACATGAAGCAGCACGACTTCTTCAAGTCCGCCATGCCCGAAGGCTACGTCC
AGGAGCGCACCATCTTCTTCAAGGACGACGGCAACTACAAGACCCGCGCCGAGGTGAAGTTCGAGGGCGA
CACCCTGGTGAACCGCATCGAGCTGAAGGGCATCGACTTCAAGGAGGACGGCAACATCCTGGGGCACAAG
CTGGAGTACAACTACAACAGCCACAACGTCTATATCATGGCCGACAAGCAGAAGAACGGCATCAAGGTGA
ACTTCAAGATCCGCCACAACATCGAGGACGGCAGCGTGCAGCTCGCCGACCACTACCAGCAGAACACCCC
CATCGGCGACGGCCCCGTGCTGCTGCCCGACAACCACTACCTGAGCACCCAGTCCGCCCTGAGCAAAGAC
CCCAACGAGAAGCGCGATCACATGGTCCTGCTGGAGTTCGTGACCGCCGCCGGGATCACTCTCGGCATGG
ACGAGCTGTACAAGCCAAGCTTAATGGATGATTATTCAATGTGGACTGATGAGAATGATGAAGACGCGAA
AAAGAAAAAATCGTTGAGAGATAAGGGATTGAGTGGATGGGGTGATGCTGATGTATCAAACAGTAAACCA
ATTCGCCGTTGGATTGTGCCAGAAGGCCAAGAAGAAGACTTTGAAACGGCAATGGAACGATGTCCAAGTC
ATTTGAAAAAGAAAGCATTGAATGAAGAAGCTCTTCGTCGACGTTTAACATCTGAAAATCCACAAATAGT
GGCACAAGCTCAACAACAAGCCGAAGAAGAGGCGAATGCTATGATGAGGATTGGACGAAGACCCATTGTT
CCCAGTGGATGGGGTGATATTCCATCTGAAATTAGTACTGACAAGTCAGAATTCGATCAAAGCTCGTCAC
GTGGTTGGGATGAAGGAAGTATAAGCGGTGGTGGAAGTTGCGGCCGCATGCGTGAAGCCCTTTTTTCCCA
AGATGGCTGGGGCTGTCAGCATGTTAACCAGGATACTAATTGGGAAGTTCCCAGTTCGCCAGAACCAGCC
AATAAGGATGCACCCGGTCCACCAATGTGGAAGCCAAGCATTAACAATGGTACTGATCTTTGGGAGTCCA
ATTTGAGAAACGGAGGTCAGCCGGCCGCACAGCAAGTTCCAAAGCCGTCGTGGGGTCATACACCATCCTC
TAACTTAGGTGGAACATGGGGTGAGGACGACGATGGCGCCGATAGTAGTAGTGTGTGGACTGGAGGAGCT
GTTAGCAACGCGGGATCCGGAGCTGCAGTGGGAGTAAACCAAGCCGGAGTTAATGTCGGTCCAGGCGGTG
TTGTTTCGTCTGGCGGACCTCAGTGGGGACAAGGTGTCGTTGGCGTCGGACTTGGATCAACTGGCGGAAA
TGGTTCCAGTAACATTACAGGCTCTTCGGGCGTTGCCACGGGAAGCAGTGGCAATTCAAGTAATGCCGGA
AATGGATGGGGCGATCCACGCGAGATTCGTCCACTGGGCGTCGGAGGATCGATGGACATCCGTAACGTCG
AGCACCGTGGAGGAAATGGATCAGGCGCCACATCCAGTGACCCGCGTGATATCCGTATGATTGACCCACG
CGATCCAATCCGGGGCGACCCACGCGGCATTTCAGGACGCCTCAACGGTACGTCAGAGATGTGGGGACAC
CACCCGCAGATGTCGCACAATCAACTGCAGGGAATTAATAAGATGGTCGGACAGAGCGTTGCGACAGCTA
GTACGAGCGTTGGCACGTCAGGATCCGGAATTGGACCAGGCGGACCGGGACCAAGCACGGTTTCGGGAAA
CATTCCGACGCAATGGGGTCCAGCCCAGCCCGTTAGTGTCGGAGTTAGCGGACCGAAGGATATGTCGAAG
CAAATTAGCGGCTGGGAAGAGCCGTCGCCTCCCCCACAACGCCGTAGCATCCCAAATTATGACGACGGAA
CGTCCCTCTGGGGACAACAGACACGCGTCCCGGCCGCTAGTGGACATTGGAAGGATATGACAGACTCCAT
TGGACGCAGCAGCCACCTGATGCGCGGACAGAGTCAGACCGGCGGAATTGGCATTGCTGGAGTTGGAAAT
AGCAATGTTCCAGTGGGAGCCAATCCAAGTAATCCTATAAGCAGTGTAGTTGGACCTCAAGCCCGGATTC
CATCTGTGGGCGGCGTACAACACAAACCAGACGGCGGCGCTATGTGGGTGCATTCCGGCAATGTAGGTGG
CAGAAATAATGTTGCTGCTGTTACTACTTGGGGAGATGACACTCATAGCGTTAATGTCGGCGCTCCCAGC
AGTGGCAGTGTATCCAGCAACAATTGGGTTGATGACAAGTCCAACTCAACCTTGGCACAAAACTCTTGGA
GCGACCCGGCCCCTGTTGGAGTTAGTTGGGGCAATAAGCAAAGCAAACCGCCAAGCAATAGTGCTTCATC
AGGTTGGAGCACTGCTGCGGGCGTGGTGGATGGGGTTGATCTAGGATCTGAGTGGAACACGCACGGGGGG
ATTATTGGAAAATCTCAGCAACAACAAAAACTAGCGGGACTTAACGTGGGAATGGTGAACGTAATTAACG
CGGAGATCATTAAGCAAAGCAAGCAATACAGGATCCTTGTCGAGAACGGCTTTAAAAAGGAAGATGTAGA
GCGGGCATTAGTGATTGCTAATATGAACATCGAAGAGGCAGCCGATATGCTCCGTGCCAACTCATCCCTA
TCAATGGATGGTTGGCGTCGACATGATGAGTCCCTTGGATCTTATGCCGACCACAATAGTTCAACAAGCA
GCGGTGGATTTGCTGGTCGTTACCCGGTCAACAGTGGACAACCTTCAATGTCCTTTCCTTAATCTAGAGG
GCCCGCGGTTCGAAGGTAAGCCTATCCCTAACCCTCTCCTCGGTCTCGATTCTACGCGTACCGGTCATCA
TCACCATCACCATTGAGTTTAAACCCGCTGATCAGCCTCGACTGTGCCTTCTAAGGCCTGAGCTCGCTGA
TCAGCCTCGATCGAGGATCCAGACATGATAAGATACATTGATGAGTTTGGACAAACCACAACTAGAATGC
AGTGAAAAAAATGCTTTATTTGTGAAATTTGTGATGCTATTGCTTTATTTGTAACCATTATAAGCTGCAA
TAAACAAGTTAACAACAACAATTGCATTCATTTTATGTTTCAGGTTCAGGGGGAGGTGTGGGAGGTTTTT
TAAAGCAAGTAAAACCTCTACAAATGTGGTATGGCTGATTATGATCAGTCGACCGATGCCCTTGAGAGCC
TTCAACCCAGTCAGCTCCTTCCGGTGGGCGCGGGGCATGACTATCGTCGCCGCACTTATGACTGTCTTCT
TTATCATGCAACTCGTAGGACAGGTGCCGGCAGCGCTCTGGGTCATTTTCGGCGAGGACCGCTTTCGCTG
GAGCGCGACGATGATCGGCCTGTCGCTTGCGGTATTCGGAATCTTGCACGCCCTCGCTCAAGCCTTCGTC
ACTGGTCCCGCCACCAAACGTTTCGGCGAGAAGCAGGCCATTATCGCCGGCATGGCGGCCGACGCGCTGG
GCTACGTCTTGCTGGCGTTCGCGACGCGAGGCTGGATGGCCTTCCCCATTATGATTCTTCTCGCTTCCGG
CGGCATCGGGATGCCCGCGTTGCAGGCCATGCTGTCCAGGCAGGTAGATGACGACCATCAGGGACAGCTT
CAAGGATCGCTCGCGGCTCTTACCAGCCAGCAAAAGGCCAGGAACCGTAAAAAGGCCGCGTTGCTGGCGT
TTTTCCATAGGCTCCGCCCCCCTGACGAGCATCACAAAAATCGACGCTCAAGTCAGAGGTGGCGAAACCC
GACAGGACTATAAAGATACCAGGCGTTTCCCCCTGGAAGCTCCCTCGTGCGCTCTCCTGTTCCGACCCTG
CCGCTTACCGGATACCTGTCCGCCTTTCTCCCTTCGGGAAGCGTGGCGCTTTCTCAATGCTCACGCTGTA
GGTATCTCAGTTCGGTGTAGGTCGTTCGCTCCAAGCTGGGCTGTGTGCACGAACCCCCCGTTCAGCCCGA
CCGCTGCGCCTTATCCGGTAACTATCGTCTTGAGTCCAACCCGGTAAGACACGACTTATCGCCACTGGCA
GCAGCCACTGGTAACAGGATTAGCAGAGCGAGGTATGTAGGCGGTGCTACAGAGTTCTTGAAGTGGTGGC
CTAACTACGGCTACACTAGAAGGACAGTATTTGGTATCTGCGCTCTGCTGAAGCCAGTTACCTTCGGAAA
AAGAGTTGGTAGCTCTTGATCCGGCAAACAAACCACCGCTGGTAGCGGTGGTTTTTTTGTTTGCAAGCAG
CAGATTACGCGCAGAAAAAAAGGATCTCAAGAAGATCCTTTGATCTTTTCTACGGGGTCTGACGCTCAGT
GGAACGAAAACTCACGTTAAGGGATTTTGGTCATGAGATTATCAAAAAGGATCTTCACCTAGATCCTTTT
AAATTAAAAATGAAGTTTTAAATCAATCTAAAGTATATATGAGTAAACTTGGTCTGACAGTTACCAATGC
TTAATCAGTGAGGCACCTATCTCAGCGATCTGTCTATTTCGTTCATCCATAGTTGCCTGACTCCCCGTCG
TGTAGATAACTACGATACGGGAGGGCTTACCATCTGGCCCCAGTGCTGCAATGATACCGCGAGACCCACG
CTCACCGGCTCCAGATTTATCAGCAATAAACCAGCCAGCCGGAAGGGCCGAGCGCAGAAGTGGTCCTGCA
ACTTTATCCGCCTCCATCCAGTCTATTAATTGTTGCCGGGAAGCTAGAGTAAGTAGTTCGCCAGTTAATA
GTTTGCGCAACGTTGTTGCCATTGCTGCAGGCATCGTGGTGTCACGCTCGTCGTTTGGTATGGCTTCATT
CAGCTCCGGTTCCCAACGATCAAGGCGAGTTACATGATCCCCCATGTTGTGCAAAAAAGCGGTTAGCTCC
TTCGGTCCTCCGATCGTTGTCAGAAGTAAGTTGGCCGCAGTGTTATCACTCATGGTTATGGCAGCACTGC
ATAATTCTCTTACTGTCATGCCATCCGTAAGATGCTTTTCTGTGACTGGTGAGTACTCAACCAAGTCATT
CTGAGAATAGTGTATGCGGCGACCGAGTTGCTCTTGCCCGGCGTCAACACGGGATAATACCGCGCCACAT
AGCAGAACTTTAAAAGTGCTCATCATTGGAAAACGTTCTTCGGGGCGAAAACTCTCAAGGATCTTACCGC
TGTTGAGATCCAGTTCGATGTAACCCACTCGTGCACCCAACTGATCTTCAGCATCTTTTACTTTCACCAG
CGTTTCTGGGTGAGCAAAAACAGGAAGGCAAAATGCCGCAAAAAAGGGAATAAGGGCGACACGGAAATGT
TGAATACTCATACTCTTCCTTTTTCAATATTATTGAAGCATTTATCAGGGTTATTGTCTCATGAGCGGAT
ACATATTTGAATGTATTTAGAAAAATAAACAAATAGGGGTTCCGCGCACATTTCCCCGAAAAGTGCCACC
TGACGTCTAAGAAACCATTATTATCATGACATTAACCTATAAAAATAGGCGTATCACGAGGCCCTTTCGT
